Addgene plasmid #116837: pHAGE-SGK3__KRT9
Purpose: Lentiviral expression of SGK3__KRT9 fusion
Depositing lab: Gordon Mills & Kenneth Scott. Depositing organization: Baylor College of Medicine. Publication: Systematic Functional Annotation of Somatic Mutations in Cancer. Ng PK, Li J, Jeong KJ, Shao S, Chen H, Tsang YH, Sengupta S, Wang Z, Bhavana VH, Tran R, Soewito S, Minussi DC, Moreno D, Kong K, Dogruluk T, Lu H, Gao J, Tokheim C, Zhou DC, Johnson AM, Zeng J, Ip CKM, Ju Z, Wester M, Yu S, Li Y, Vellano CP, Schultz N, Karchin R, Ding L, Lu Y, Cheung LWT, Chen K, Shaw KR, Meric-Bernstam F, Scott KL, Yi S, Sahni N, Liang H, Mills GB. Cancer Cell. 2018 Mar 12;33(3):450-462.e10. doi: 10.1016/j.ccell.2018.01.021. PubMed 29533785.
Backbone
  Vector backbone: pHAGE
  Vector type: Lentiviral
Growth in bacteria
  Bacterial resistance: Ampicillin, 100 μg/mL
  Growth temperature: 37°C
  Growth strain: Stbl3
  Copy number: High Copy
Gene/Insert
  Gene/Insert name: SGK3__KRT9
  Species: H. sapiens (human)
  Cloning method: Gateway Cloning
Terms and licenses: Academic/Nonprofit Terms; Industry Terms: Not Available to Industry
How to cite: pHAGE-SGK3__KRT9 was a gift from Gordon Mills & Kenneth Scott (Addgene plasmid # 116837 ; http://n2t.net/addgene:116837 ; RRID:Addgene_116837)
