[The description below was written by a language model from this plasmid's Addgene catalogue record and the feature table of its GenBank file.]
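Description:
pHAGE-SGK3__KRT9 is an HIV-1-derived lentiviral expression plasmid built on the pHAGE backbone and carrying a human SGK3–KRT9 fusion open reading frame introduced by Gateway cloning. In bacteria it is maintained through a high-copy ColE1/pUC-type origin and selected with ampicillin via the bla gene. The viral portion contains a full-length LTR at the start of the map (labelled a 3' LTR by the annotation software, although it sits in the 5' position), the Psi packaging signal, the Rev response element for Rev-dependent nuclear export of the genomic RNA, and the cPPT/CTS. It ends in a U3-deleted, self-inactivating 3' LTR. These elements allow the transcript to be packaged when helper functions are provided in trans, and they leave the integrated provirus without LTR promoter activity.

Expression is driven by the human EF-1-alpha promoter with its first intron, a strong constitutive promoter in mammalian cells. The insert itself is not annotated as a feature. It presumably lies in the region following attB1. Gateway site calls also appear there, namely attB2 a few hundred bases downstream of attB1 and an attB4 core site further on, so the exact insert boundaries cannot be read from the table. A V5 epitope tag lies just downstream, but the record does not say whether it is fused in frame to the fusion protein. An EMCV IRES then directs translation of puromycin N-acetyltransferase from the same transcript, linking puromycin selection of transduced cells to insert expression, and a WPRE enhances transcript expression. The plasmid belongs to a collection made for systematic functional annotation of somatic alterations in cancer, and it is intended for stable expression of this gene fusion in mammalian cells.
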