LOCUS       Exported 10171 bp ds-DNA circular SYN 13-MAY-2021
DEFINITION  Lentiviral expression of SGK3__KRT9 fusion.
ACCESSION   .
VERSION     .
KEYWORDS    pHAGE-SGK3__KRT9
SOURCE      synthetic DNA construct
  ORGANISM  synthetic DNA construct
REFERENCE   1 (bases 1 to 10171)
  AUTHORS   Ng PK, Li J, Jeong KJ, Shao S, Chen H, Tsang YH, Sengupta S, Wang Z,
            Bhavana VH, Tran R, Soewito S, Minussi DC, Moreno D, Kong K,
            Dogruluk T, Lu H, Gao J, Tokheim C, Zhou DC, Johnson AM, Zeng J, Ip
            CKM, Ju Z, Wester M, Yu S, Li Y, Vellano CP, Schultz N, Karchin R,
            Ding L, Lu Y, Cheung LWT, Chen K, Shaw KR, Meric-Bernstam F, Scott
            KL, Yi S, Sahni N, Liang H, Mills GB
  TITLE     Systematic Functional Annotation of Somatic Mutations in Cancer.
  JOURNAL   Cancer Cell. 2018 Mar 12;33(3):450-462.e10. doi:
            10.1016/j.ccell.2018.01.021.
  PUBMED    29533785
REFERENCE   2 (bases 1 to 10171)
  AUTHORS   .
  TITLE     Direct Submission
  JOURNAL   Exported May 13, 2021 from SnapGene Server 1.1.58
            http://www.snapgene.com
FEATURES             Location/Qualifiers
     source          1..10171
                     /organism="synthetic DNA construct"
                     /mol_type="other DNA"
     LTR             1..634
                     /label=3' LTR
                     /note="3' long terminal repeat (LTR) from HIV-1"
     misc_feature    681..806
                     /label=HIV-1 Psi
                     /note="packaging signal of human immunodeficiency virus
                     type 1"
     misc_feature    1303..1536
                     /label=RRE
                     /note="The Rev response element (RRE) of HIV-1 allows for
                     Rev-dependent mRNA export from the nucleus to the
                     cytoplasm."
     CDS             1721..1765
                     /codon_start=1
                     /product="antigenic peptide corresponding to amino acids
                     655 to 669 of the HIV envelope protein gp41 (Lutje Hulsik
                     et al., 2013)"
                     /label=gp41 peptide
                     /note="recognized by the 2H10 single-chain llama nanobody"
                     /translation="KNEQELLELDKWASL"
     misc_feature    2058..2175
                     /label=cPPT/CTS
                     /note="central polypurine tract and central termination
                     sequence of HIV-1"
     promoter        2223..3401
                     /label=EF-1-alpha promoter
                     /note="strong constitutive promoter for human elongation
                     factor EF-1-alpha"
     intron          2454..3392
                     /label=EF-1-alpha intron A
                     /note="intron upstream of the start codon of human
                     EF-1-alpha"
     primer_bind     3349..3369
                     /label=EF1a-F
                     /note="Human elongation factor-1a promoter, forward primer"
     protein_bind    3421..3445
                     /gene="mutant version of attB"
                     /label=attB1
                     /bound_moiety="BP Clonase(TM)"
                     /note="recombination site for the Gateway(R) BP reaction"
     protein_bind    complement(3970..3994)
                     /gene="mutant version of attB"
                     /label=attB2
                     /bound_moiety="BP Clonase(TM)"
                     /note="recombination site for the Gateway(R) BP reaction"
     protein_bind    complement(5231..5251)
                     /gene="mutant version of attB"
                     /label=attB4
                     /bound_moiety="BP Clonase(TM)"
                     /note="core recombination site for the Gateway(R) BP
                     reaction"
     CDS             5305..5346
                     /codon_start=1
                     /product="epitope tag from simian virus 5"
                     /label=V5 tag
                     /translation="GKPIPNPLLGLDST"
     misc_feature    5367..5934
                     /label=IRES
                     /note="internal ribosome entry site (IRES) of the
                     encephalomyocarditis virus (EMCV)"
     misc_feature    5384..5936
                     /label=IRES
                     /note="internal ribosome entry site (IRES) of the
                     encephalomyocarditis virus (EMCV)"
     primer_bind     complement(5528..5545)
                     /label=IRES reverse
                     /note="IRES internal ribosome entry site, reverse primer.
                     Also called pCDH-rev"
     primer_bind     5755..5774
                     /label=IRES-F
                     /note="IRES internal ribosome entry site, forward primer"
     CDS             5948..6547
                     /codon_start=1
                     /gene="pac from Streptomyces alboniger"
                     /product="puromycin N-acetyltransferase"
                     /label=PuroR
                     /note="confers resistance to puromycin"
                     /translation="MTEYKPTVRLATRDDVPRAVRTLAAAFADYPATRHTVDPDRHIER
                     VTELQELFLTRVGLDIGKVWVADDGAAVAVWTTPESVEAGAVFAEIGPRMAELSGSRLA
                     AQQQMEGLLAPHRPKEPAWFLATVGVSPDHQGKGLGSAVVLPGVEAAERAGVPAFLETS
                     APRNLPFYERLGFTVTADVEVPEGPRTWCMTRKPGA"
     primer_bind     complement(5948..5967)
                     /label=Puro-R
                     /note="Puromycin resistance gene, reverse primer. Also
                     called puro-variant-R"
     primer_bind     6444..6464
                     /label=Puro-F
                     /note="Puromycin resistance gene, forward primer"
     misc_feature    6561..7149
                     /label=WPRE
                     /note="woodchuck hepatitis virus posttranscriptional
                     regulatory element"
     primer_bind     complement(6614..6634)
                     /label=WPRE-R
                     /note="WPRE, reverse primer"
     CDS             complement(7032..7043)
                     /codon_start=1
                     /product="Factor Xa recognition and cleavage site"
                     /label=Factor Xa site
                     /translation="IEGR"
     LTR             7224..7457
                     /label=3' LTR (Delta-U3)
                     /note="self-inactivating 3' long terminal repeat (LTR) from
                     HIV-1"
     primer_bind     complement(7576..7594)
                     /label=pBRforEco
                     /note="pBR322 vectors, upsteam of EcoRI site, forward
                     primer"
     promoter        7662..7766
                     /gene="bla"
                     /label=AmpR promoter
     CDS             7767..8627
                     /codon_start=1
                     /gene="bla"
                     /product="beta-lactamase"
                     /label=AmpR
                     /note="confers resistance to ampicillin, carbenicillin, and
                     related antibiotics"
                     /translation="MSIQHFRVALIPFFAAFCLPVFAHPETLVKVKDAEDQLGARVGYI
                     ELDLNSGKILESFRPEERFPMMSTFKVLLCGAVLSRVDAGQEQLGRRIHYSQNDLVEYS
                     PVTEKHLTDGMTVRELCSAAITMSDNTAANLLLTTIGGPKELTAFLHNMGDHVTRLDRW
                     EPELNEAIPNDERDTTMPVAMATTLRKLLTGELLTLASRQQLIDWMEADKVAGPLLRSA
                     LPAGWFIADKSGAGERGSRGIIAALGPDGKPSRIVVIYTTGSQATMDERNRQIAEIGAS
                     LIKHW"
     primer_bind     complement(7985..8004)
                     /label=Amp-R
                     /note="Ampicillin resistance gene, reverse primer"
     rep_origin      8798..9386
                     /direction=RIGHT
                     /label=ori
                     /note="high-copy-number ColE1/pMB1/pBR322/pUC origin of
                     replication"
     primer_bind     9287..9306
                     /label=pBR322ori-F
                     /note="pBR322 origin, forward primer"
     primer_bind     9540..9557
                     /label=L4440
                     /note="L4440 vector, forward primer"
     primer_bind     9649..9668
                     /label=SV40pro-F
                     /note="SV40 promoter/origin, forward primer"
     protein_bind    9797..9818
                     /label=CAP binding site
                     /bound_moiety="E. coli catabolite activator protein"
                     /note="CAP binding activates transcription in the presence
                     of cAMP."
     promoter        9833..9863
                     /label=lac promoter
                     /note="promoter for the E. coli lac operon"
     protein_bind    9871..9887
                     /label=lac operator
                     /bound_moiety="lac repressor encoded by lacI"
                     /note="The lac repressor binds to the lac operator to
                     inhibit transcription in E. coli. This inhibition can be
                     relieved by adding lactose or
                     isopropyl-beta-D-thiogalactopyranoside (IPTG)."
     primer_bind     9876..9898
                     /label=M13/pUC Reverse
                     /note="In lacZ gene"
     primer_bind     9895..9911
                     /label=M13 rev
                     /note="common sequencing primer, one of multiple similar
                     variants"
     primer_bind     9895..9911
                     /label=M13 Reverse
                     /note="In lacZ gene. Also called M13-rev"
     primer_bind     9961..9980
                     /label=EBV-rev
                     /note="SV40 polyA terminator, reverse primer"
ORIGIN
        1 tggaagggct aattcactcc caaagaagac aagatatcct tgatctgtgg atctaccaca
       61 cacaaggcta cttccctgat tagcagaact acacaccagg gccaggggtc agatatccac
      121 tgacctttgg atggtgctac aagctagtac cagttgagcc agataaggta gaagaggcca
      181 ataaaggaga gaacaccagc ttgttacacc ctgtgagcct gcatgggatg gatgacccgg
      241 agagagaagt gttagagtgg aggtttgaca gccgcctagc atttcatcac gtggcccgag
      301 agctgcatcc ggagtacttc aagaactgct gatatcgagc ttgctacaag ggactttccg
      361 ctggggactt tccagggagg cgtggcctgg gcgggactgg ggagtggcga gccctcagat
      421 cctgcatata agcagctgct ttttgcctgt actgggtctc tctggttaga ccagatctga
      481 gcctgggagc tctctggcta actagggaac ccactgctta agcctcaata aagcttgcct
      541 tgagtgcttc aagtagtgtg tgcccgtctg ttgtgtgact ctggtaacta gagatccctc
      601 agaccctttt agtcagtgtg gaaaatctct agcagtggcg cccgaacagg gacttgaaag
      661 cgaaagggaa accagaggag ctctctcgac gcaggactcg gcttgctgaa gcgcgcacgg
      721 caagaggcga ggggcggcga ctggtgagta cgccaaaaat tttgactagc ggaggctaga
      781 aggagagaga tgggtgcgag agcgtcagta ttaagcgggg gagaattaga tcgcgatggg
      841 aaaaaattcg gttaaggcca gggggaaaga aaaaatataa attaaaacat atagtatggg
      901 caagcaggga gctagaacga ttcgcagtta atcctggcct gttagaaaca tcagaaggct
      961 gtagacaaat actgggacag ctacaaccat cccttcagac aggatcagaa gaacttagat
     1021 cattatataa tacagtagca accctctatt gtgtgcatca aaggatagag ataaaagaca
     1081 ccaaggaagc tttagacaag atagaggaag agcaaaacaa aagtaagacc accgcacagc
     1141 aagcggccgg ccgctgatct tcagacctgg aggaggagat atgagggaca attggagaag
     1201 tgaattatat aaatataaag tagtaaaaat tgaaccatta ggagtagcac ccaccaaggc
     1261 aaagagaaga gtggtgcaga gagaaaaaag agcagtggga ataggagctt tgttccttgg
     1321 gttcttggga gcagcaggaa gcactatggg cgcagcgtca atgacgctga cggtacaggc
     1381 cagacaatta ttgtctggta tagtgcagca gcagaacaat ttgctgaggg ctattgaggc
     1441 gcaacagcat ctgttgcaac tcacagtctg gggcatcaag cagctccagg caagaatcct
     1501 ggctgtggaa agatacctaa aggatcaaca gctcctgggg atttggggtt gctctggaaa
     1561 actcatttgc accactgctg tgccttggaa tgctagttgg agtaataaat ctctggaaca
     1621 gatttggaat cacacgacct ggatggagtg ggacagagaa attaacaatt acacaagctt
     1681 aatacactcc ttaattgaag aatcgcaaaa ccagcaagaa aagaatgaac aagaattatt
     1741 ggaattagat aaatgggcaa gtttgtggaa ttggtttaac ataacaaatt ggctgtggta
     1801 tataaaatta ttcataatga tagtaggagg cttggtaggt ttaagaatag tttttgctgt
     1861 actttctata gtgaatagag ttaggcaggg atattcacca ttatcgtttc agacccacct
     1921 cccaaccccg aggggacccg acaggcccga aggaatagaa gaagaaggtg gagagagaga
     1981 cagagacaga tccattcgat tagtgaacgg atctcgacgg tatcgccgaa ttcacaaatg
     2041 gcagtattca tccacaattt taaaagaaaa ggggggattg gggggtacag tgcaggggaa
     2101 agaatagtag acataatagc aacagacata caaactaaag aattacaaaa acaaattaca
     2161 aaaattcaaa attttcgggt ttattacagg gacagcagag atccagtttg gactagtcgt
     2221 gaggctccgg tgcccgtcag tgggcagagc gcacatcgcc cacagtcccc gagaagttgg
     2281 ggggaggggt cggcaattga accggtgcct agagaaggtg gcgcggggta aactgggaaa
     2341 gtgatgtcgt gtactggctc cgcctttttc ccgagggtgg gggagaaccg tatataagtg
     2401 cagtagtcgc cgtgaacgtt ctttttcgca acgggtttgc cgccagaaca caggtaagtg
     2461 ccgtgtgtgg ttcccgcggg cctggcctct ttacgggtta tggcccttgc gtgccttgaa
     2521 ttacttccac ctggctgcag tacgtgattc ttgatcccga gcttcgggtt ggaagtgggt
     2581 gggagagttc gaggccttgc gcttaaggag ccccttcgcc tcgtgcttga gttgaggcct
     2641 ggcctgggcg ctggggccgc cgcgtgcgaa tctggtggca ccttcgcgcc tgtctcgctg
     2701 ctttcgataa gtctctagcc atttaaaatt tttgatgacc tgctgcgacg ctttttttct
     2761 ggcaagatag tcttgtaaat gcgggccaag atctgcacac tggtatttcg gtttttgggg
     2821 ccgcgggcgg cgacggggcc cgtgcgtccc agcgcacatg ttcggcgagg cggggcctgc
     2881 gagcgcggcc accgagaatc ggacgggggt agtctcaagc tggccggcct gctctggtgc
     2941 ctggcctcgc gccgccgtgt atcgccccgc cctgggcggc aaggctggcc cggtcggcac
     3001 cagttgcgtg agcggaaaga tggccgcttc ccggccctgc tgcagggagc tcaaaatgga
     3061 ggacgcggcg ctcgggagag cgggcgggtg agtcacccac acaaaggaaa agggcctttc
     3121 cgtcctcagc cgtcgcttca tgtgactcca cggagtaccg ggcgccgtcc aggcacctcg
     3181 attagttctc gagcttttgg agtacgtcgt ctttaggttg gggggagggg ttttatgcga
     3241 tggagtttcc ccacactgag tgggtggaga ctgaagttag gccagcttgg cacttgatgt
     3301 aattctcctt ggaatttgcc ctttttgagt ttggatcttg gttcattctc aagcctcaga
     3361 cagtggttca aagttttttt cttccatttc aggtgtcgtg aagcggccct gcagatatca
     3421 acaagtttgt acaaaaaagt tggcatgcaa agagatcaca ccatggacta caaggaaagc
     3481 tgcccaagtg taagcattcc cagctccgat gaacacagag agaaaaagaa gaggtttact
     3541 gtttataaag ttctggtttc agtgggaaga agtgaatggt ttgtcttcag gagatatgca
     3601 gagtttgata aactttataa cactttaaaa aaacagtttc ctgctatggc cctgaagatt
     3661 cctgccaaga gaatatttgg tgataatttt gatccagatt ttattaaaca aagacgagca
     3721 ggactaaacg aattcattca gaacctagtt aggtatccag aactttataa ccatccagat
     3781 gtcagagcat tccttcaaat ggacagtcca aaacaccagt cagatccatc tgaagatgag
     3841 gatgaaagaa gttctcagaa gctacactct acctcacaga acatcaacct gggaccgtct
     3901 ggaaatcctc atgccaaacc aactgacttt gatttcttaa aagttattgg aaaaggcagc
     3961 tttggcaagt cccagctttc ttgtacaaag tggttcattg tggacctgac agtgggcaac
     4021 aacaaaactc tcctggacat tgacaacact cgcatgacac tggatgactt caggataaag
     4081 tttgagatgg agcaaaacct gcggcaagga gtggatgctg acatcaatgg cctgcggcag
     4141 gtgctggaca atctgaccat ggagaagtct gacctggaga tgcagtatga gactctgcag
     4201 gaggagctga tggccctcaa gaagaatcat aaggaggaga tgagtcagct gactgggcag
     4261 aacagtggag atgtcaatgt ggagataaac gttgctcctg gcaaagatct caccaagacc
     4321 ctcaatgaca tgcgtcagga gtatgagcag ctcattgcta agaacagaaa ggacatcgag
     4381 aatcaatatg agactcagat aacccagatc gagcatgagg tatccagtag tggtcaggag
     4441 gtgcagtcca gtgccaagga ggtgacccag ctccggcacg gtgtccagga gttggagatt
     4501 gagctgcagt ctcagctcag caagaaagca gctctggaga agagcttgga agacacgaag
     4561 aaccgctact gtggccagct gcagatgatc caggagcaga tcagtaactt ggaggcccag
     4621 atcactgacg tccggcaaga gatcgagtgc cagaatcagg aatacagcct tctgctcagc
     4681 attaagatgc ggctggagaa ggaaatcgag acctaccaca acctccttga gggaggccag
     4741 gaagactttg aatcctccgg agctggaaaa attggccttg gaggtcgagg aggaagtgga
     4801 ggcagttatg gaagaggatc caggggagga agtggaggca gctatggtgg aggaggaagt
     4861 ggaggtggct atggtggagg aagtgggtcc aggggaggaa gtggaggcag ctacggtgga
     4921 ggaagtggtt ctggaggagg tagtggaggt ggctatggtg gaggaagtgg aggtggccat
     4981 agcggaggaa gtggaggtgg tcatagtgga ggaagtgggg gcaactatgg aggaggaagt
     5041 ggctctggag gaggaagtgg gggtggctat ggtggaggaa gtgggtccag gggaggaagt
     5101 ggaggcagcc atggtggagg aagtggtttt ggaggtgaaa gtggaggcag ctacggaggc
     5161 ggtgaagaag cgagtggaag tggtggcggc tacggaggag gaagcggaaa atcatcccat
     5221 tcctagcacc caacttttct atacaaagtg gttgatatcc agcacagtgg cggccgctcg
     5281 agtctagagg gcccgcggtt cgaaggtaag cctatcccta accctctcct cggtctcgat
     5341 tctacgcgta ccggttagta atgagatccc tccccccccc ctaacgttac tggccgaagc
     5401 cgcttggaat aaggccggtg tgcgtttgtc tatatgttat tttccaccat attgccgtct
     5461 tttggcaatg tgagggcccg gaaacctggc cctgtcttct tgacgagcat tcctaggggt
     5521 ctttcccctc tcgccaaagg aatgcaaggt ctgttgaatg tcgtgaagga agcagttcct
     5581 ctggaagctt cttgaagaca aacaacgtct gtagcgaccc tttgcaggca gcggaacccc
     5641 ccacctggcg acaggtgcct ctgcggccaa aagccacgtg tataagatac acctgcaaag
     5701 gcggcacaac cccagtgcca cgttgtgagt tggatagttg tggaaagagt caaatggctc
     5761 tcctcaagcg tattcaacaa ggggctgaag gatgcccaga aggtacccca ttgtatggga
     5821 tctgatctgg ggcctcggtg cacatgcttt acatgtgttt agtcgaggtt aaaaaaacgt
     5881 ctaggccccc cgaaccacgg ggacgtggtt ttcctttgaa aaacacgatg ataatatggc
     5941 cacacatatg accgagtaca agcccacggt gcgcctcgcc acccgcgacg acgtccccag
     6001 ggccgtacgc accctcgccg ccgcgttcgc cgactacccc gccacgcgcc acaccgtcga
     6061 tccggaccgc cacatcgagc gggtcaccga gctgcaagaa ctcttcctca cgcgcgtcgg
     6121 gctcgacatc ggcaaggtgt gggtcgcgga cgacggcgcc gcggtggcgg tctggaccac
     6181 gccggagagc gtcgaagcgg gggcggtgtt cgccgagatc ggcccgcgca tggccgagtt
     6241 gagcggttcc cggctggccg cgcagcaaca gatggaaggc ctcctggcgc cgcaccggcc
     6301 caaggagccc gcgtggttcc tggccaccgt cggcgtctcg cccgaccacc agggcaaggg
     6361 tctgggcagc gccgtcgtgc tccccggagt ggaggcggcc gagcgcgccg gggtgcccgc
     6421 cttcctggag acctccgcgc cccgcaacct ccccttctac gagcggctcg gcttcaccgt
     6481 caccgccgac gtcgaggtgc ccgaaggacc gcgcacctgg tgcatgaccc gcaagcccgg
     6541 tgcctaaatc gatagatcct aatcaacctc tggattacaa aatttgtgaa agattgactg
     6601 gtattcttaa ctatgttgct ccttttacgc tatgtggata cgctgcttta atgcctttgt
     6661 atcatgctat tgcttcccgt atggctttca ttttctcctc cttgtataaa tcctggttgc
     6721 tgtctcttta tgaggagttg tggcccgttg tcaggcaacg tggcgtggtg tgcactgtgt
     6781 ttgctgacgc aacccccact ggttggggca ttgccaccac ctgtcagctc ctttccggga
     6841 ctttcgcttt ccccctccct attgccacgg cggaactcat cgccgcctgc cttgcccgct
     6901 gctggacagg ggctcggctg ttgggcactg acaattccgt ggtgttgtcg gggaaatcat
     6961 cgtcctttcc ttggctgctc gcctgtgttg ccacctggat tctgcgcggg acgtccttct
     7021 gctacgtccc ttcggccctc aatccagcgg accttccttc ccgcggcctg ctgccggctc
     7081 tgcggcctct tccgcgtctt cgccttcgcc ctcagacgag tcggatctcc ctttgggccg
     7141 cctccccgcc tgagatcctt taagaccaat gacttacaag gcagctgtag atcttagcca
     7201 ctttttaaaa gaaaaggggg gactggaagg gctaattcac tcccaacgaa gacaagatct
     7261 gctttttgct tgtactgggt ctctctggtt agaccagatc tgagcctggg agctctctgg
     7321 ctaactaggg aacccactgc ttaagcctca ataaagcttg ccttgagtgc ttcaagtagt
     7381 gtgtgcccgt ctgttgtgtg actctggtaa ctagagatcc ctcagaccct tttagtcagt
     7441 gtggaaaatc tctagcagta gtagttcatg tcatcttatt attcagtatt tataacttgc
     7501 aaagaaatga atatcagaga gtgagaggcc cgggttaatt aaggaaaggg ctagatcatt
     7561 cttgaagacg aaagggcctc gtgatacgcc tatttttata ggttaatgtc atgataataa
     7621 tggtttctta gacgtcaggt ggcacttttc ggggaaatgt gcgcggaacc cctatttgtt
     7681 tatttttcta aatacattca aatatgtatc cgctcatgag acaataaccc tgataaatgc
     7741 ttcaataata ttgaaaaagg aagagtatga gtattcaaca tttccgtgtc gcccttattc
     7801 ccttttttgc ggcattttgc cttcctgttt ttgctcaccc agaaacgctg gtgaaagtaa
     7861 aagatgctga agatcagttg ggtgcacgag tgggttacat cgaactggat ctcaacagcg
     7921 gtaagatcct tgagagtttt cgccccgaag aacgttttcc aatgatgagc acttttaaag
     7981 ttctgctatg tggcgcggta ttatcccgtg ttgacgccgg gcaagagcaa ctcggtcgcc
     8041 gcatacacta ttctcagaat gacttggttg agtactcacc agtcacagaa aagcatctta
     8101 cggatggcat gacagtaaga gaattatgca gtgctgccat aaccatgagt gataacactg
     8161 cggccaactt acttctgaca acgatcggag gaccgaagga gctaaccgct tttttgcaca
     8221 acatggggga tcatgtaact cgccttgatc gttgggaacc ggagctgaat gaagccatac
     8281 caaacgacga gcgtgacacc acgatgcctg tagcaatggc aacaacgttg cgcaaactat
     8341 taactggcga actacttact ctagcttccc ggcaacaatt aatagactgg atggaggcgg
     8401 ataaagttgc aggaccactt ctgcgctcgg cccttccggc tggctggttt attgctgata
     8461 aatctggagc cggtgagcgt gggtctcgcg gtatcattgc agcactgggg ccagatggta
     8521 agccctcccg tatcgtagtt atctacacga cggggagtca ggcaactatg gatgaacgaa
     8581 atagacagat cgctgagata ggtgcctcac tgattaagca ttggtaactg tcagaccaag
     8641 tttactcata tatactttag attgatttaa aacttcattt ttaatttaaa aggatctagg
     8701 tgaagatcct ttttgataat ctcatgacca aaatccctta acgtgagttt tcgttccact
     8761 gagcgtcaga ccccgtagaa aagatcaaag gatcttcttg agatcctttt tttctgcgcg
     8821 taatctgctg cttgcaaaca aaaaaaccac cgctaccagc ggtggtttgt ttgccggatc
     8881 aagagctacc aactcttttt ccgaaggtaa ctggcttcag cagagcgcag ataccaaata
     8941 ctgttcttct agtgtagccg tagttaggcc accacttcaa gaactctgta gcaccgccta
     9001 catacctcgc tctgctaatc ctgttaccag tggctgctgc cagtggcgat aagtcgtgtc
     9061 ttaccgggtt ggactcaaga cgatagttac cggataaggc gcagcggtcg ggctgaacgg
     9121 ggggttcgtg cacacagccc agcttggagc gaacgaccta caccgaactg agatacctac
     9181 agcgtgagct atgagaaagc gccacgcttc ccgaagggag aaaggcggac aggtatccgg
     9241 taagcggcag ggtcggaaca ggagagcgca cgagggagct tccaggggga aacgcctggt
     9301 atctttatag tcctgtcggg tttcgccacc tctgacttga gcgtcgattt ttgtgatgct
     9361 cgtcaggggg gcggagccta tggaaaaacg ccagcaacgc ggccttttta cggttcctgg
     9421 ccttttgctg gccttttgct cacatgttct ttcctgcgtt atcccctgat tctgtggata
     9481 accgtattac cgcctttgag tgagctgata ccgctcgccg cagccgaacg accgagcgca
     9541 gcgagtcagt gagcgaggaa gcggaagagc gcccaatacg caaaccgcct ctccccgcgc
     9601 gttggccgat tcattaatgc agcaagctca tggctgacta atttttttta tttatgcaga
     9661 ggccgaggcc gcctcggcct ctgagctatt ccagaagtag tgaggaggct tttttggagg
     9721 cctaggcttt tgcaaaaagc tccccgtggc acgacaggtt tcccgactgg aaagcgggca
     9781 gtgagcgcaa cgcaattaat gtgagttagc tcactcatta ggcaccccag gctttacact
     9841 ttatgcttcc ggctcgtatg ttgtgtggaa ttgtgagcgg ataacaattt cacacaggaa
     9901 acagctatga catgattacg aatttcacaa ataaagcatt tttttcactg cattctagtt
     9961 gtggtttgtc caaactcatc aatgtatctt atcatgtctg gatcaactgg ataactcaag
    10021 ctaaccaaaa tcatcccaaa cttcccaccc cataccctat taccactgcc aattacctgt
    10081 ggtttcattt actctaaacc tgtgattcct ctgaattatt ttcattttaa agaaattgta
    10141 tttgttaaat atgtactaca aacttagtag t
//
