>Addgene plasmid #116837 | pHAGE-SGK3__KRT9 | depositor partial sequence | sequence record 219713 | insert
ATGCAAAGAGATCACACCATGGACTACAAGGAAAGCTGCCCAAGTGTAAGCATTCCCAGCTCCGATGAAC
ACAGAGAGAAAAAGAAGAGGTTTACTGTTTATAAAGTTCTGGTTTCAGTGGGAAGAAGTGAATGGTTTGT
CTTCAGGAGATATGCAGAGTTTGATAAACTTTATAACACTTTAAAAAAACAGTTTCCTGCTATGGCCCTG
AAGATTCCTGCCAAGAGAATATTTGGTGATAATTTTGATCCAGATTTTATTAAACAAAGACGAGCAGGAC
TAAACGAATTCATTCAGAACCTAGTTAGGTATCCAGAACTTTATAACCATCCAGATGTCAGAGCATTCCT
TCAAATGGACAGTCCAAAACACCAGTCAGATCCATCTGAAGATGAGGATGAAAGAAGTTCTCAGAAGCTA
CACTCTACCTCACAGAACATCAACCTGGGACCGTCTGGAAATCCTCATGCCAAACCAACTGACTTTGATT
TCTTAAAAGTTATTGGAAAAGGCAGCTTTGGCAAGTCCCAGCTTTCTTGTACAAAGTGGTTCATTGTGGA
CCTGACAGTGGGCAACAACAAAACTCTCCTGGACATTGACAACACTCGCATGACACTGGATGACTTCAGG
ATAAAGTTTGAGATGGAGCAAAACCTGCGGCAAGGAGTGGATGCTGACATCAATGGCCTGCGGCAGGTGC
TGGACAATCTGACCATGGAGAAGTCTGACCTGGAGATGCAGTATGAGACTCTGCAGGAGGAGCTGATGGC
CCTCAAGAAGAATCATAAGGAGGAGATGAGTCAGCTGACTGGGCAGAACAGTGGAGATGTCAATGTGGAG
ATAAACGTTGCTCCTGGCAAAGATCTCACCAAGACCCTCAATGACATGCGTCAGGAGTATGAGCAGCTCA
TTGCTAAGAACAGAAAGGACATCGAGAATCAATATGAGACTCAGATAACCCAGATCGAGCATGAGGTATC
CAGTAGTGGTCAGGAGGTGCAGTCCAGTGCCAAGGAGGTGACCCAGCTCCGGCACGGTGTCCAGGAGTTG
GAGATTGAGCTGCAGTCTCAGCTCAGCAAGAAAGCAGCTCTGGAGAAGAGCTTGGAAGACACGAAGAACC
GCTACTGTGGCCAGCTGCAGATGATCCAGGAGCAGATCAGTAACTTGGAGGCCCAGATCACTGACGTCCG
GCAAGAGATCGAGTGCCAGAATCAGGAATACAGCCTTCTGCTCAGCATTAAGATGCGGCTGGAGAAGGAA
ATCGAGACCTACCACAACCTCCTTGAGGGAGGCCAGGAAGACTTTGAATCCTCCGGAGCTGGAAAAATTG
GCCTTGGAGGTCGAGGAGGAAGTGGAGGCAGTTATGGAAGAGGATCCAGGGGAGGAAGTGGAGGCAGCTA
TGGTGGAGGAGGAAGTGGAGGTGGCTATGGTGGAGGAAGTGGGTCCAGGGGAGGAAGTGGAGGCAGCTAC
GGTGGAGGAAGTGGTTCTGGAGGAGGTAGTGGAGGTGGCTATGGTGGAGGAAGTGGAGGTGGCCATAGCG
GAGGAAGTGGAGGTGGTCATAGTGGAGGAAGTGGGGGCAACTATGGAGGAGGAAGTGGCTCTGGAGGAGG
AAGTGGGGGTGGCTATGGTGGAGGAAGTGGGTCCAGGGGAGGAAGTGGAGGCAGCCATGGTGGAGGAAGT
GGTTTTGGAGGTGAAAGTGGAGGCAGCTACGGAGGCGGTGAAGAAGCGAGTGGAAGTGGTGGCGGCTACG
GAGGAGGAAGCGGAAAATCATCCCATTCCTAG
